>Addgene plasmid #198173 | pACT2-μ2 | addgene full sequence | sequence record 387524 | Addgene NGS Result
GCTGTGACCGTCTCCGGGAGCTGCATGTGTCAGAGGTTTTCACCGTCATCACCGAAACGCGCGAGGCAGC
AACTTCTTTTCTTTTTTTTTCTTTTCTCTCTCCCCCGTTGTTGTCTCACCATATCCGCAATGACAAAAAA
ATGATGGAAGACACTAAAGGAAAAAATTAACGACAAAGACAGCACCAACAGATGTCGTTGTTCCAGAGCT
GATGAGGGGTATCTCGAAGCACACGAAACTTTTTCCTTCCTTCATTCACGCACACTACTCTCTAATGAGC
AACGGTATACGGCCTTCCTTCCAGTTACTTGAATTTGAAATAAAAAAAAGTTTGCTGTCTTGCTATCAAG
TATAAATAGACCTGCAATTATTAATCTTTTGTTTCCTCGTCATTGTTCTCGTTCCCTTTCTTCCTTGTTT
CTTTTTCTGCACAATATTTCAAGCTATACCAAGCATACAATCAACTCCAAGCTTTGCAAAGATGGATAAA
GCGGAATTAATTCCCGAGCCTCCAAAAAAGAAGAGAAAGGTCGAATTGGGTACCGCCGCCAATTTTAATC
AAAGTGGGAATATTGCTGATAGCTCATTGTCCTTCACTTTCACTAACAGTAGCAACGGTCCGAACCTCAT
AACAACTCAAACAAATTCTCAAGCGCTTTCACAACCAATTGCCTCCTCTAACGTTCATGATAACTTCATG
AATAATGAAATCACGGCTAGTAAAATTGATGATGGTAATAATTCAAAACCACTGTCACCTGGTTGGACGG
ACCAAACTGCGTATAACGCGTTTGGAATCACTACAGGGATGTTTAATACCACTACAATGGATGATGTATA
TAACTATCTATTCGATGATGAAGATACCCCACCAAACCCAAAAAAAGAGATCTCTATGGCTTACCCATAC
GATGTTCCAGATTACGCTAGCTTGGGTGGTCATATGGCCATGGAGGCCCCGGGGATCTCTGCCACCATGA
TCGGAGGCTTATTCATCTATAATCACAAGGGGGAGGTGCTTATCTCCCGGGTCTACAGAGATGACATCGG
GAGGAATGCTGTGGATGCCTTTCGGGTCAATGTCATTCATGCACGGCAGCAGGTGCGCAGCCCTGTCACA
AACATCGCTCGCACCAGCTTCTTCCATGTTAAGCGGTCCAACATCTGGCTGGCCGCAGTCACCAAGCAGA
ATGTCAATGCTGCCATGGTCTTCGAATTCCTCTACAAGATGTGTGATGTAATGGCTGCTTACTTTGGCAA
AATCAGCGAGGAGAACATCAAGAACAATTTTGTGCTCATATACGAGCTGCTGGATGAGATTCTGGACTTT
GGCTACCCACAGAACTCAGAGACAGGTGCACTGAAAACCTTCATCACCCAGCAGGGTATCAAGAGTCAGA
CGAAGGAAGAACAGTCCCAGATCACCAGCCAGGTGACCGGGCAGATTGGCTGGCGGCGAGAAGGCATCAA
GTATCGCCGGAATGAACTCTTCCTAGATGTTCTGGAGAGTGTGAACCTGCTTATGTCCCCACAGGGGCAG
GTGCTGAGTGCCCATGTGTCAGGCCGGGTGGTGATGAAGAGTTACCTGAGTGGCATGCCTGAGTGCAAGT
TTGGAATGAATGACAAGATTGTCATAGAAAAGCAGGGCAAAGGCACAGCTGATGAAACAAGCAAGAGTGG
TAAGCAGTCGATCGCCATTGATGACTGCACCTTCCACCAGTGTGTGCGACTCAGCAAGTTTGACTCTGAG
CGGAGCATCAGCTTCATCCCTCCCGACGGAGAGTTTGAACTCATGAGATACCGTACTACCAAGGACATCA
TCCTTCCTTTCCGGGTGATCCCATTGGTGCGGGAGGTGGGGCGCACCAAACTGGAGGTCAAGGTGGTCAT
CAAGTCCAACTTCAAGCCCTCACTTCTGGCCCAGAAGATTGAGGTGAGGATCCCGACTCCATTGAACACA
AGCGGGGTACAGGTGATCTGCATGAAGGGGAAGGCCAAGTACAAGGCCAGCGAGAACGCCATTGTATGGA
AGATCAAGCGCATGGCAGGCATGAAGGAATCCCAGATCAGCGCAGAGATTGAGCTCCTGCCCACCAACGA
TAAGAAGAAATGGGCTCGGCCCCCCATTTCCATGAACTTTGAGGTGCCATTCGCGCCTTCTGGCCTCAAG
GTGCGCTACTTGAAGGTATTCGAACCGAAGCTGAACTACAGCGACCATGATGTCATCAAATGGGTGCGAT
ACATTGGCCGCAGTGGCATTTATGAAACCCGCTGCTAGCTCGAGAGATCTATGAATCGTAGATACTGAAA
AACCCCGCAAGTTCACTTCAACTGTGCATCGTGCACCATCTCAATTTCTTTCATTTATACATCGTTTTGC
CTTCTTTTATGTAACTATACTCCTCTAAGTTTCAATCTTGGCCATGTAACCTCTGATCTATAGAATTTTT
TAAATGACTAGAATTAATGCCCATCTTTTTTTTGGACCTAAATTCTTCATGAAAATATATTACGAGGGCT
TATTCAGAAGCTTTGGACTTCTTCGCCAGAGGTTTGGTCAAGTCTCCAATCAAGGTTGTCGGCTTGTCTA
CCTTGCCAGAAATTTACGAAAAGATGGAAAAGGGTCAAATCGTTGGTAGATACGTTGTTGACACTTCTAA
ATAAGCGAATTTCTTATGATTTATGATTTTTATTATTAAATAAGTTATAAAAAAAATAAGTGTATACAAA
TTTTAAAGTGACTCTTAGGTTTTAAAACGAAAATTCTTATTCTTGAGTAACTCTTTCCTGTAGGTCAGGT
TGCTTTCTCAGGTATAGCATGAGGTCGCTCTTATTGACCACACCTCTACCGGCATGCCGGTCGAGGGACC
TAATAACTTCGTATAGCATACATTATACGAAGTTATATTAAGGGTTCCGGATCGCGGCCGCTCGACCTGC
AGCCAAGCTAGCTTGGCTGGACGTAAACTCCTCTTCAGACCTAATAACTTCGTATAGCATACATTATACG
AAGTTATATTAAGGGTTATTGAATATGATCGGAATTGGTCGAGGGACCTAATAACTTCGTATAGCATACA
TTATACGAAGTTATATTAAGGGTTCCGGATCGCGGCCGCTCGACCTGCAGCCAAGCTAGCTTGGCTGGAC
GTAAACTCCTCTTCAGACCTAATAACTTCGTATAGCATACATTATACGAAGTTATATTAAGGGTTATTGA
ATATGATCGGAATTGGTCGAGGGACCTAATAACTTCGTATAGCATACATTATACGAAGTTATATTAAGGG
TTCCGGATCGCGGCCGCTCGACCTGCAGCCAAGCTAGCTTGGCTGGACGTAAACTCCTCTTCAGACCTAA
TAACTTCGTATAGCATACATTATACGAAGTTATATTAAGGGTTATTGAATATGATCGGAATTGGTCGACT
ACGTCGTTAAGGCCGTTTCTGACAGAGTAAAATTCTTGAGGGAACTTTCACCATTATGGGAAATGGTTCA
AGAAGGTATTGACTTAAACTCCATCAAATGGTCAGGTCATTGAGTGTTTTTTATTTGTTGTATTTTTTTT
TTTTTAGAGAAAATCCTCCAATATATAAATTAGGAATCATAGTTTCATGATTTTCTGTTACACCTAACTT
TTTGTGTGGTGCCCTCCTCCTTGTCAATATTAATGTTAAAGTGCAATTCTTTTTCCTTATCACGTTGAGC
CATTAGTATCAATTTGCTTACCTGTATTCCTTTACATCCTCCTTTTTCTCCTTCTTGATAAATGTATGTA
GATTGCGTATATAGTTTCGTCTACCCTATGAACATATTCCATTTTGTAATTTCGTGTCGTTTCTATTATG
AATTTCATTTATAAAGTTTATGTACAAATATCATAAAAAAAGAGAATCTTTTTAAGCAAGGATTTTCTTA
ACTTCTTCGGCGACAGCATCACCGACTTCGGTGGTACTGTTGGAACCACCTAAATCACCAGTTCTGATAC
CTGCATCCAAAACCTTTTTAACTGCATCTTCAATGGCCTTACCTTCTTCAGGCAAGTTCAATGACAATTT
CAACATCATTGCAGCAGACAAGATAGTGGCGATAGGGTTGACCTTATTCTTTGGCAAATCTGGAGCAGAA
CCGTGGCATGGTTCGTACAAACCAAATGCGGTGTTCTTGTCTGGCAAAGAGGCCAAGGACGCAGATGGCA
ACAAACCCAAGGAACCTGGGATAACGGAGGCTTCATCGGAGATGATATCACCAAACATGTTGCTGGTGAT
TATAATACCATTTAGGTGGGTTGGGTTCTTAACTAGGATCATGGCGGCAGAATCAATCAATTGATGTTGA
ACCTTCAATGTAGGAAATTCGTTCTTGATGGTTTCCTCCACAGTTTTTCTCCATAATCTTGAAGAGGCCA
AAACATTAGCTTTATCCAAGGACCAAATAGGCAATGGTGGCTCATGTTGTAGGGCCATGAAAGCGGCCAT
TCTTGTGATTCTTTGCACTTCTGGAACGGTGTATTGTTCACTATCCCAAGCGACACCATCACCATCGTCT
TCCTTTCTCTTACCAAAGTAAATACCTCCCACTAATTCTCTGACAACAACGAAGTCAGTACCTTTAGCAA
ATTGTGGCTTGATTGGAGATAAGTCTAAAAGAGAGTCGGATGCAAAGTTACATGGTCTTAAGTTGGCGTA
CAATTGAAGTTCTTTACGGATTTTTAGTAAACCTTGTTCAGGTCTAACACTACCTGTACCCCATTTAGGA
CCACCCACAGCACCTAACAAAACGGCATCAGCCTTCTTGGAGGCTTCCAGCGCCTCATCTGGAAGTGGAA
CACCTGTAGCATCGATAGCAGCACCACCAATTAAATGATTTTCGAAATCGAACTTGACATTGGAACGAAC
ATCAGAAATAGCTTTAAGAACCTTAATGGCTTCGGCTGTGATTTCTTGACCAACGTGGTCACCTGGCAAA
ACGACGATCTTCTTAGGGGCAGACATTAGAATGGTATATCCTTGAAATATATATATATATTGCTGAAATG
TAAAAGGTAAGAAAAGTTAGAAAGTAAGACGATTGCTAACCACCTATTGGAAAAAACAATAGGTCCTTAA
ATAATATTGTCAACTTCAAGTATTGTGATGCAAGCATTTAGTCATGAACGCTTCTCTATTCTATATGAAA
AGCCGGTTCCGGCGCTCTCACCTTTCCTTTTTCTCCCAATTTTTCAGTTGAAAAAGGTATATGCGTCAGG
CGACCTCTGAAATTAACAAAAAATTTCCAGTCATCGAATTTGATTCTGTGCGATAGCGCCCCTGTGTGTT
CTCGTTATGTTGAGGAAAAAAATAATGGTTGCTAAGAGATTCGAACTCTTGCATCTTACGATACCTGAGT
ATTCCCACAGTTCCTTACCACTCTTTTGTTACTCTATTGATCCAGCTCAGCAAAGGCAGTGTGATCTAAG
ATTCTATCTTCGCGATGTAGTAAAACTAGCTAGACCGAGAAAGAGACTAGAAATGCAAAAGGCACTTCTA
CAATGGCTGCCATCATTATTATCCGATGTGACGCTGCAGCTTCTCAATGATATTCGAATACGCTTTGAGG
AGATACAGCCTAATATCCGACAAACTGTTTTACAGATTTACGATCGTACTTGTTACCCATCATTGAATTT
TGAACATCCGAACCTGGGAGTTTTCCCTGAAACAGATAGTATATTTGAACCTGTATAATAATATATAGTC
TAGCGCTTTACGGAAGACAATGTATGTATTTCGGTTCCTGGAGAAACTATTGCATCTATTGCATAGGTAA
TCTTGCACGTCGCATCCCCGGTTCATTTTCTGCGTTTCCATCTTGCACTTCAATAGCATATCTTTGTTAA
CGAAGCATCTGTGCTTCATTTTGTAGAACAAAAATGCAACGCGAGAGCGCTAATTTTTCAAACAAAGAAT
CTGAGCTGCATTTTTACAGAACAGAAATGCAACGCGAAAGCGCTATTTTACCAACGAAGAATCTGTGCTT
CATTTTTGTAAAACAAAAATGCAACGCGAGAGCGCTAATTTTTCAAACAAAGAATCTGAGCTGCATTTTT
ACAGAACAGAAATGCAACGCGAGAGCGCTATTTTACCAACAAAGAATCTATACTTCTTTTTTGTTCTACA
AAAATGCATCCCGAGAGCGCTATTTTTCTAACAAAGCATCTTAGATTACTTTTTTTCTCCTTTGTGCGCT
CTATAATGCAGTCTCTTGATAACTTTTTGCACTGTAGGTCCGTTAAGGTTAGAAGAAGGCTACTTTGGTG
TCTATTTTCTCTTCCATAAAAAAAGCCTGACTCCACTTCCCGCGTTTACTGATTACTAGCGAAGCTGCGG
GTGCATTTTTTCAAGATAAAGGCATCCCCGATTATATTCTATACCGATGTGGATTGCGCATACTTTGTGA
ACAGAAAGTGATAGCGTTGATGATTCTTCATTGGTCAGAAAATTATGAACGGTTTCTTCTATTTTGTCTC
TATATACTACGTATAGGAAATGTTTACATTTTCGTATTGTTTTCGATTCACTCTATGAATAGTTCTTACT
ACAATTTTTTTGTCTAAAGAGTAATACTAGAGATAAACATAAAAAATGTAGAGGTCGAGTTTAGATGCAA
GTTCAAGGAGCGAAAGGTGGATGGGTAGGTTATATAGGGATATAGCACAGAGATATATAGCAAAGAGATA
CTTTTGAGCAATGTTTGTGGAAGCGGTATTCGCAATATTTTAGTAGCTCGTTACAGTCCGGTGCGTTTTT
GGTTTTTTGAAAGTGCGTCTTCAGAGCGCTTTTGGTTTTCAAAAGCGCTCTGAAGTTCCTATACTTTCTA
GAGAATAGGAACTTCGGAATAGGAACTTCAAAGCGTTTCCGAAAACGAGCGCTTCCGAAAATGCAACGCG
AGCTGCGCACATACAGCTCACTGTTCACGTCGCACCTATATCTGCGTGTTGCCTGTATATATATATACAT
GAGAAGAACGGCATAGTGCGTGTTTATGCTTAAATGCGTACTTATATGCGTCTATTTATGTAGGATGAAA
GGTAGTCTAGTACCTCCTGTGATATTATCCCATTCCATGCGGGGTATCGTATGCTTCCTTCAGCACTACC
CTTTAGCTGTTCTATATGCTGCCACTCCTCAATTGGATTAGTCTCATCCTTCAATGCTATCATTTCCTTT
GATATTGGATCATATGCATAGTACCGAGAAACTAGTGCGAAGTAGTGATCAGGTATTGCTGTTATCTGAT
GAGTATACGTTGTCCTGGCCACGGCAGAAGCACGCTTATCGCTCCAATTTCCCACAACATTAGTCAACTC
CGTTAGGCCCTTCATTGAAAGAAATGAGGTCATCAAATGTCTTCCAATGTGAGATTTTGGGCCATTTTTT
ATAGCAAAGATTGAATAAGGCGCATTTTTCTTCAAAGCTCAGGTGGCACTTTTCGGGGAAATGTGCGCGG
AACCCCTATTTGTTTATTTTTCTAAATACATTCAAATATGTATCCGCTCATGAGACAATAACCCTGATAA
ATGCTTCAATAATATTGAAAAAGGAAGAGTATGAGTATTCAACATTTCCGTGTCGCCCTTATTCCCTTTT
TTGCGGCATTTTGCCTTCCTGTTTTTGCTCACCCAGAAACGCTGGTGAAAGTAAAAGATGCTGAAGATCA
GTTGGGTGCACGAGTGGGTTACATCGAACTGGATCTCAACAGCGGTAAGATCCTTGAGAGTTTTCGCCCC
GAAGAACGTTTTCCAATGATGAGCACTTTTAAAGTTCTGCTATGTGGCGCGGTATTATCCCGTGTTGACG
CCGGGCAAGAGCAACTCGGTCGCCGCATACACTATTCTCAGAATGACTTGGTTGAGTACTCACCAGTCAC
AGAAAAGCATCTTACGGATGGCATGACAGTAAGAGAATTATGCAGTGCTGCCATAACCATGAGTGATAAC
ACTGCGGCCAACTTACTTCTGACAACGATCGGAGGACCGAAGGAGCTAACCGCTTTTTTGCACAACATGG
GGGATCATGTAACTCGCCTTGATCGTTGGGAACCGGAGCTGAATGAAGCCATACCAAACGACGAGCGTGA
CACCACGATGCCTGCAGCAATGGCAACAACGTTGCGCAAACTATTAACTGGCGAACTACTTACTCTAGCT
TCCCGGCAACAATTAATAGACTGGATGGAGGCGGATAAAGTTGCAGGACCACTTCTGCGCTCGGCCCTTC
CGGCTGGCTGGTTTATTGCTGATAAATCTGGAGCCGGTGAGCGTGGGTCTCGCGGTATCATTGCAGCACT
GGGGCCAGATGGTAAGCCCTCCCGTATCGTAGTTATCTACACGACGGGGAGTCAGGCAACTATGGATGAA
CGAAATAGACAGATCGCTGAGATAGGTGCCTCACTGATTAAGCATTGGTAACTGTCAGACCAAGTTTACT
CATATATACTTTAGATTGATTTAAAACTTCATTTTTAATTTAAAAGGATCTAGGTGAAGATCCTTTTTGA
TAATCTCATGACCAAAATCCCTTAACGTGAGTTTTCGTTCCACTGAGCGTCAGACCCCGTAGAAAAGATC
AAAGGATCTTCTTGAGATCCTTTTTTTCTGCGCGTAATCTGCTGCTTGCAAACAAAAAAACCACCGCTAC
CAGCGGTGGTTTGTTTGCCGGATCAAGAGCTACCAACTCTTTTTCCGAAGGTAACTGGCTTCAGCAGAGC
GCAGATACCAAATACTGTCCTTCTAGTGTAGCCGTAGTTAGGCCACCACTTCAAGAACTCTGTAGCACCG
CCTACATACCTCGCTCTGCTAATCCTGTTACCAGTGGCTGCTGCCAGTGGCGATAAGTCGTGTCTTACCG
GGTTGGACTCAAGACGATAGTTACCGGATAAGGCGCAGCGGTCGGGCTGAACGGGGGGTTCGTGCACACA
GCCCAGCTTGGAGCGAACGACCTACACCGAACTGAGATACCTACAGCGTGAGCTATGAGAAAGCGCCACG
CTTCCCGAAGGGAGAAAGGCGGACAGGTATCCGGTAAGCGGCAGGGTCGGAACAGGAGAGCGCACGAGGG
AGCTTCCAGGGGGAAACGCCTGGTATCTTTATAGTCCTGTCGGGTTTCGCCACCTCTGACTTGAGCGTCG
ATTTTTGTGATGCTCGTCAGGGGGGCGGAGCCTATGGAAAAACGCCAGCAACGCGGCCTTTTTACGGTTC
CTGGCCTTTTGCTGGCCTTTTGCTCACATGTTCTTTCCTGCGTTATCCCCTGATTCTGTGGATAACCGTA
TTACCGCCTTTGAGTGAGCTGATACCGCTCGCCGCAGCCGAACGACCGAGCGCAGCGAGTCAGTGAGCGA
GGAAGCGGAAGAGCGCCTGATGCGGTATTTTCTCCTTACGCATCTGTGCGGTATTTCACACCGCATATGG
TGCACTCTCAGTACAATCTGCTCTGATGCCGCATAGTTAAGCCAGTATACACTCCGCTATCGCTACGTGA
CTGGGTCATGGCTGCGCCCCGACACCCGCCAACACCCGCTGACGCGCCCTGACGGGCTTGTCTGCTCCCG
GCATCCGCTTACAGACAA
Features (pLannotate 1.2.2; 23 found; start..end, strand, type, name):
     30..70      -  CDS            rop (fragment): Rop protein, which maintains plasmids at low copy number; rop
     70..466     +  promoter       ADH1 promoter: S. cerevisiae ADH1; promoter for alcohol dehydrogenase 1
    512..531     +  CDS            SV40 NLS (fragment): nuclear localization signal of SV40 (simian virus 40) large T antigen
    548..889     +  CDS            GAL4 activation domain: activation domain of the GAL4 transcriptional activator; Saccharomyces cerevisiae GAL4 (truncated)
    902..928     +  CDS            3xHA (fragment): three tandem HA epitope tags
    977..2275    +  CDS            AP2M1: AP2M1_BOVIN - Experimental evidence at protein level: Swiss-Prot protein existence level 1. Component of the adaptor protein complex 2 (AP-2). Adaptor protein complexes function in protein transport via transport vesicles in different membrane traffic pathways. Adaptor protein complexes are vesicle coat components and appear to be involved in cargo selection and vesicle formation. AP-2 is involved in clathrin-dependent endocytosis in which cargo proteins are incorporated into vesicles surrounded by clathrin (clathrin-coated vesicles, CCVs) which are destined for fusion with the early endosome.
   2527..2661    +  CDS            ADH1 (fragment): ADH1_YEAST - Also known as ADC1. Experimental evidence at protein level: Swiss-Prot protein existence level 1. This isozyme preferentially catalyzes the conversion of primary unbranched alcohols to their corresponding aldehydes. Also shows activity toward secondary alcohols. From Saccharomyces cerevisiae (strain ATCC 204508 / S288c) (Baker's yeast).
   2665..2852    +  terminator     ADH1 terminator: S. cerevisiae ADH1; transcription terminator for the S. cerevisiae alcohol dehydrogenase 1 (ADH1) gene
   2873..2906    +  protein_bind   loxP: Cre-mediated recombination occurs in the 8-bp core sequence (GCATACAT). Cre recombinase
   2984..3017    +  protein_bind   loxP: Cre-mediated recombination occurs in the 8-bp core sequence (GCATACAT). Cre recombinase
   3061..3094    +  protein_bind   loxP: Cre-mediated recombination occurs in the 8-bp core sequence (GCATACAT). Cre recombinase
   3172..3205    +  protein_bind   loxP: Cre-mediated recombination occurs in the 8-bp core sequence (GCATACAT). Cre recombinase
   3249..3282    +  protein_bind   loxP: Cre-mediated recombination occurs in the 8-bp core sequence (GCATACAT). Cre recombinase
   3360..3393    +  protein_bind   loxP: Cre-mediated recombination occurs in the 8-bp core sequence (GCATACAT). Cre recombinase
   3418..3540    +  CDS            NFS1 (fragment): NFS1_YEAST - Also known as SPL1 From Saccharomyces cerevisiae (strain ATCC 204508 / S288c) (Baker's yeast).
   3905..4996    -  CDS            LEU2: LEU3_YEAST - Experimental evidence at protein level: Swiss-Prot protein existence level 1. Catalyzes the oxidation of 3-carboxy-2-hydroxy-4- methylpentanoate (3-isopropylmalate) to 3-carboxy-4-methyl-2- oxopentanoate. The product decarboxylates to 4-methyl-2 oxopentanoate. From Saccharomyces cerevisiae (strain ATCC 204508 / S288c) (Baker's yeast).
   4997..5402    -  promoter       LEU2 promoter: S. cerevisiae LEU2
   5366..5725    +  CDS            RAF1 (fragment): RAF_YEAST - Experimental evidence at transcript level: Swiss-Prot protein existence level 2. Antagonizes transcriptional repression of recombinase FLP by REP1-REP2. May play a role in plasmid partitioning. From Saccharomyces cerevisiae (strain ATCC 204508 / S288c) (Baker's yeast).
   5879..7221    -  rep_origin     2μ ori: yeast 2μ plasmid origin of replication
   7486..7590    +  promoter       AmpR promoter: bla
   7591..8451    +  CDS            AmpR: β-lactamase; bla; confers resistance to ampicillin, carbenicillin, and related antibiotics
   8622..9210    +  rep_origin     ori: high-copy-number ColE1/pMB1/pBR322/pUC origin of replication
   9396..9536    -  misc_feature   bom: basis of mobility region from pBR322
