[The description below was written by a language model from this plasmid's Addgene catalogue record and pLannotate feature annotations shown in this document.]
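Description:
pACT2-μ2 is a yeast two-hybrid "prey" plasmid built on the pACT2 backbone. It is an E. coli–S. cerevisiae shuttle vector that expresses the mouse AP-2 μ2 subunit as a fusion to the GAL4 transcriptional activation domain. In bacteria it replicates from a ColE1/pMB1-type origin and is selected through the β-lactamase (AmpR) gene; pBR322-derived remnants (a bom site and a rop fragment) are also annotated. In yeast it is maintained episomally by the 2μ origin and selected by LEU2 complementation of leucine auxotrophy, with LEU2 driven by its own promoter.

The expression cassette starts with the S. cerevisiae ADH1 promoter. This is followed by an SV40 large T antigen nuclear localization signal, the GAL4 activation domain and an HA epitope, all supplied by the backbone upstream of the insert. The μ2 coding sequence (about 1.3 kb, cloned between SmaI and XhoI) follows in frame. The annotation tool matched it to the bovine AP2M1 entry, whereas the catalogue records the species as mouse. Transcription ends at the ADH1 terminator. Downstream, six loxP sites are annotated; pACT-family vectors carry loxP as a legacy of Cre-mediated excision from a phage library vector, but the record does not explain the repeated array. The sequenced record is 9,608 nt, slightly longer than the 9,418 bp listed in the catalogue.

μ2 is the medium subunit of the AP-2 clathrin adaptor complex, which takes part in cargo selection during clathrin-dependent endocytosis. The plasmid is intended for co-transformation with a GAL4 DNA-binding-domain bait, so that an interaction between μ2 and a candidate partner reconstitutes GAL4 activity and switches on reporter genes. The associated publication concerns recognition of sorting signals by adaptor μ subunits.
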