Addgene plasmid #198173: pACT2-μ2
Purpose: Expression of GAL4 transcriptional activation domain (AD)-AP-2 μ2 fusion protein in yeast (yeast two-hybrid assays)
Depositing lab: Juan Bonifacino. Depositing organization: National Institute of Child Health and Human Development (NICHD). Publication: The adaptor protein-1 mu1B subunit expands the repertoire of basolateral sorting signal recognition in epithelial cells. Guo X, Mattera R, Ren X, Chen Y, Retamal C, Gonzalez A, Bonifacino JS. Dev Cell. 2013 Nov 11;27(3):353-66. doi: 10.1016/j.devcel.2013.10.006. PubMed 24229647.
Backbone
  Vector backbone: pACT2
  Backbone size w/o insert (bp): 8117
  Total vector size (bp): 9418
  Vector type: Yeast Expression
  Selectable markers: LEU2
Growth in bacteria
  Bacterial resistance: Ampicillin, 100 μg/mL
  Growth temperature: 37°C
  Growth strain: DH5alpha
  Copy number: Unknown
Gene/Insert
  Gene/Insert name: AP-2 μ2
  Species: M. musculus (mouse)
  Insert size (bp): 1311
  Promoter: ADH1
  Tag / fusion protein: GAL4 transcriptional activation domain (AD) fragment (N terminal on backbone); HA tag (N terminal on backbone)
  Cloning method: Restriction Enzyme; 5′ cloning site SmaI (not destroyed); 3′ cloning site XhoI (not destroyed)
  Sequencing primers: 5′ GAL4 transcriptional activation domain (AD) forward; 3′ GAL4 transcriptional activation domain (AD) reverse
Terms and licenses: Academic/Nonprofit Terms; Industry Terms: Not Available to Industry
How to cite: pACT2-μ2 was a gift from Juan Bonifacino (Addgene plasmid # 198173 ; http://n2t.net/addgene:198173 ; RRID:Addgene_198173)
