>Addgene plasmid #198173 | pACT2-μ2 | depositor partial sequence | sequence record 383833 | Full insert sequence and in frame cloning confirmed by sequencing
GCTTACCCATACGATGTTCCAGATTACGCTAGCTTGGGTGGTCATATGGCCATGGAGGCCCCGGGGATCT
CTGCCACCATGATCGGAGGCTTATTCATCTATAATCACAAGGGGGAGGTGCTTATCTCCCGGGTCTACAG
AGATGACATCGGGAGGAATGCTGTGGATGCCTTTCGGGTCAATGTCATTCATGCACGGCAGCAGGTGCGC
AGCCCTGTCACAAACATCGCTCGCACCAGCTTCTTCCATGTTAAGCGGTCCAACATCTGGCTGGCCGCAG
TCACCAAGCAGAATGTCAATGCTGCCATGGTCTTCGAATTCCTCTACAAGATGTGTGATGTAATGGCTGC
TTACTTTGGCAAAATCAGCGAGGAGAACATCAAGAACAATTTTGTGCTCATATACGAGCTGCTGGATGAG
ATTCTGGACTTTGGCTACCCACAGAACTCAGAGACAGGTGCACTGAAAACCTTCATCACCCAGCAGGGTA
TCAAGAGTCAGACGAAGGAAGAACAGTCCCAGATCACCAGCCAGGTGACCGGGCAGATTGGCTGGCGGCG
AGAAGGCATCAAGTATCGCCGGAATGAACTCTTCCTAGATGTTCTGGAGAGTGTGAACCTGCTTATGTCC
CCACAGGGGCAGGTGCTGAGTGCCCATGTGTCAGGCCGGGTGGTGATGAAGAGTTACCTGAGTGGCATGC
CTGAGTGCAAGTTTGGAATGAATGACAAGATTGTCATAGAAAAGCAGGGCAAAGGCACAGCTGATGAAAC
AAGCAAGAGTGGTAAGCAGTCGATCGCCATTGATGACTGCACCTTCCACCAGTGTGTGCGACTCAGCAAG
TTTGACTCTGAGCGGAGCATCAGCTTCATCCCTCCCGACGGAGAGTTTGAACTCATGAGATACCGTACTA
CCAAGGACATCATCCTTCCTTTCCGGGTGATCCCATTGGTGCGGGAGGTGGGGCGCACCAAACTGGAGGT
CAAGGTGGTCATCAAGTCCAACTTCAAGCCCTCACTTCTGGCCCAGAAGATTGAGGTGAGGATCCCGACT
CCATTGAACACAAGCGGGGTACAGGTGATCTGCATGAAGGGGAAGGCCAAGTACAAGGCCAGCGAGAACG
CCATTGTATGGAAGATCAAGCGCATGGCAGGCATGAAGGAATCCCAGATCAGCGCAGAGATTGAGCTCCT
GCCCACCAACGATAAGAAGAAATGGGCTCGGCCCCCCATTTCCATGAACTTTGAGGTGCCATTCGCGCCT
TCTGGCCTCAAGGTGCGCTACTTGAAGGTATTCGAACCGAAGCTGAACTACAGCGACCATGATGTCATCA
AATGGGTGCGATACATTGGCCGCAGTGGCATTTATGAAACCCGCTGCTAGCTCGAGAGATCTATGAATCG
TAGATACTGAAAAAC
